Addgene plasmid #184772: SEC7-2Katushka-ter-Hygromycin
Purpose: Red marker for yeast late Golgi/early endosome. Integration of 2xKatushka tag at SEC7 C terminus. Uses antibiotic resistance marker hphMX6.
Depositing lab: Zhiping Xie. Depositing organization: Shanghai Jiao Tong University. Publication: Excess diacylglycerol at the endoplasmic reticulum disrupts endomembrane homeostasis and autophagy. Li D, Yang SG, He CW, Zhang ZT, Liang Y, Li H, Zhu J, Su X, Gong Q, Xie Z. BMC Biol. 2020 Aug 28;18(1):107. doi: 10.1186/s12915-020-00837-w. PubMed 32859196.
Backbone
  Vector backbone: UG75
  Vector type: Yeast Expression
Growth in bacteria
  Bacterial resistance: Ampicillin, 100 μg/mL
  Growth temperature: 37°C
  Growth strain: DH5alpha
  Copy number: High Copy
Gene/Insert
  Gene/Insert name: SEC7
  Species: S. cerevisiae (budding yeast)
  Entrez Gene: SEC7 (a.k.a. YDR170C)
  Tag / fusion protein: 2Katushka (C terminal on insert)
  Cloning method: Gibson Cloning
Terms and licenses: Academic/Nonprofit Terms; Industry Terms: Not Available to Industry
How to cite: SEC7-2Katushka-ter-Hygromycin was a gift from Zhiping Xie (Addgene plasmid # 184772 ; http://n2t.net/addgene:184772 ; RRID:Addgene_184772)
