[The description below was written by a language model from this plasmid's Addgene catalogue record and pLannotate feature annotations shown in this document.]
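Description:
SEC7-2Katushka-ter-Hygromycin is a yeast integrating/tagging plasmid built on the UG75 backbone and designed to fuse a tandem red fluorescent protein to the C terminus of endogenous Sec7 in Saccharomyces cerevisiae. No yeast replication origin or centromere is annotated, which fits its stated use for chromosomal integration rather than episomal expression. In E. coli it is maintained through a high-copy ColE1/pUC-type origin and selected with ampicillin via the bla gene. Flanking T7 and SP6 promoters and short lacI, rop and bom fragments are leftovers of the cloning backbone.

The payload begins with a roughly 1 kb fragment encoding the C-terminal portion of SEC7 (YDR170C), not the full gene, and no promoter is annotated upstream of it. This fragment presumably serves as the homology region that targets the plasmid to the SEC7 locus, so that the fusion would be expressed from the native promoter. It is followed on the same strand by two consecutive copies of a far-red fluorescent protein annotated as Katushka2S, then by the ADH1 terminator. Downstream lies a hygromycin resistance cassette of the hphMX type, in which the Ashbya gossypii TEF promoter and terminator drive the hygromycin phosphotransferase gene. Two loxP sites in the same orientation flank this cassette, which would allow Cre-mediated excision and marker recycling after integration. About 1 kb between the second loxP site and the backbone elements is unannotated, and the record does not state what it contains.

According to the record, the construct provides a red marker for the yeast late Golgi/early endosome, suited to live-cell colocalisation and membrane trafficking studies. The sequence record is labelled a partial NGS result.
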