Features (pLannotate 1.2.2; 17 found; start..end, strand, type, name):
     23..1051    +  CDS            SEC7 (fragment): SEC7_YEAST - Experimental evidence at protein level: Swiss-Prot protein existence level 1. May play a role in vesicular budding and traffic between compartments of the Golgi apparatus. From Saccharomyces cerevisiae (strain ATCC 204508 / S288c) (Baker's yeast).
   1103..1807    +  CDS            Katushka2S: Katushka2S is a basic (constitutively fluorescent) red fluorescent protein published in 2015, derived from Entacmaea quadricolor. It is reported to be a very rapidly-maturing dimer with moderate acid sensitivity.
   1844..2548    +  CDS            Katushka2S: Katushka2S is a basic (constitutively fluorescent) red fluorescent protein published in 2015, derived from Entacmaea quadricolor. It is reported to be a very rapidly-maturing dimer with moderate acid sensitivity.
   2578..2765    +  terminator     ADH1 terminator: S. cerevisiae ADH1; transcription terminator for the S. cerevisiae alcohol dehydrogenase 1 (ADH1) gene
   2817..2850    -  protein_bind   loxP: Cre-mediated recombination occurs in the 8-bp core sequence (GCATACAT). Cre recombinase
   2905..3248    +  promoter       TEF promoter: Ashbya gossypii TEF promoter
   3255..4276    +  CDS            HygR (fragment): aminoglycoside phosphotransferase from E. coli; aph(4)-Ia; confers resistance to hygromycin
   4283..4480    +  terminator     TEF terminator: Ashbya gossypii TEF terminator
   4543..4576    -  protein_bind   loxP: Cre-mediated recombination occurs in the 8-bp core sequence (GCATACAT). Cre recombinase
   5616..5634    -  promoter       T7 promoter: promoter for bacteriophage T7 RNA polymerase
   5656..5709    -  CDS            lacI (fragment): lac repressor; lacI; The lac repressor binds to the lac operator to inhibit transcription in E. coli. This inhibition can be relieved by adding lactose or isopropyl-β-D-thiogalactopyranoside (IPTG).
   5892..6480    -  rep_origin     ori: high-copy-number ColE1/pMB1/pBR322/pUC origin of replication
   6651..7511    -  CDS            AmpR: β-lactamase; bla; confers resistance to ampicillin, carbenicillin, and related antibiotics
   7512..7616    -  promoter       AmpR promoter: bla
   7711..7746    +  CDS            rop (fragment): Rop protein, which maintains plasmids at low copy number; rop
   7848..7899    +  misc_feature   bom (fragment): basis of mobility region from pBR322
   7962..2       +  promoter       SP6 promoter (across the origin): promoter for bacteriophage SP6 RNA polymerase
>Addgene plasmid #184772 | SEC7-2Katushka-ter-Hygromycin | addgene full sequence | sequence record 382613 | Addgene Partial NGS Result
GAACGCGGCCGCCAGCTGAAGCTTGATATTGCAAAACGTATCTAAATTCAATGAGTACCATTGGAATCAA
ATAGGTGACGTATTCGATAAATTGTTTGATTTAACCACTGCTAATGAATTGTTCGATTATGATCCGTTAC
AGCAAGGAAGAAAATCATCTGTATCTCATCACCAAACAACTAATGATACCAGCCAACACTCAGATGATGA
TAGCAACGACAGAAGGGAGAACGATTCTAATATCAGTGAGACGGTCGAAAGAGCGCATCAAGAAGAATCC
AGCGAAGACGTTGGTGGTGACATGGTTGAAACACTCAATGGGCAAACTAAGCTTAATAATGGCAATTCCG
TTCCGACGGTAAAGGACGAATTGAATCCAAAGCCCGCTAGTCTAAGTATCCCCAAGAAAACTAAGCACAT
GAAACGAAACGAAAGTAACGAAGATATACGTAGGAGAATAAACATCAAGAATTCTATTGTTGTCAAATGT
GTTTTACAGCTTTTGATGATAGAGCTGCTCAACGAATTATTCGAGAACGAAGATTTTGCCCACTGTATCC
CTTACAAGGAAGCCATTAGAATTACAAGATTGTTGGAGAAATCGTACGAATTTTCTCGTGACTTTAATGA
AGATTATGGGTTAAGAACAAGACTAGTAGAGGCTCGTGTAGTTGATAAAATACCAAACCTGTTGAAACAA
GAAACGAGTGCTGCTGCAGTTCTCCTTGACATTATGTTTCAGTTGTATCTGAACGATGATGAGAAGAAGG
CTGATTTAATAACTCGTCTGATCACCATTTGCATCCAGGTCGTAGAGGGTTATGTTTCTTTGGATGATAG
AACCATGGAACGTAGTATCAATGCCTGGCGTTCAGTGATAGTTGAAATATTACAAGGTTACTACGAATTT
GATGATGAAGACTTTAGACTATACTGTCCTGCTATGTATGCTCTGGTGATTCAAATATTAGATAAGAGCG
TTCCAACGGAGTTGAGACATGCTATAAAACAATTTCTAAGCAGAGTTGGTGAATTATACCTTTCTACTGA
TGCTTCGTACGCTGCAGGTCGTGGGATTCCTGGGTTAATTAACATCGCTAGCATGGTCGGAGAGGATAGT
GTGTTAATAACCGAAAATATGCACATGAAGCTATACATGGAGGGAACCGTGAATGATCACCATTTCAAAT
GCACTAGCGAGGGCGAAGGAAAGCCTTATGAAGGTACACAAACTATGAAAATAAAGGTCGTTGAAGGGGG
GCCACTACCATTCGCTTTCGACATATTGGCGACCTCCTTTATGTATGGAAGTAAGACTTTTATCAACCAT
ACTCAGGGGATTCCTGATTTTTTTAAACAATCTTTTCCAGAAGGCTTCACCTGGGAGCGTATAACGACCT
ATGAAGATGGAGGCGTATTAACGGCGACACAGGACACGTCACTACAAAATGGCTGCTTGATATATAATGT
TAAAATCAACGGAGTCAATTTCCCCTCAAATGGCCCGGTGATGCAGAAGAAAACATTGGGGTGGGAAGCG
TCCACTGAAATGTTATACCCGGCTGACTCTGGTTTGCGTGGCCACGCACAGATGGCGCTAAAGCTAGTAG
GAGGTGGTTATCTGCACTGCTCACTAAAAACTACCTATAGATCAAAGAAACCTGCGAAGAACCTTAAAAT
GCCAGGATTCTATTTTGTAGACAGACGTCTAGAGCGTATTAAGGAGGCTGATAAGGAGACTTACGTTGAA
CAACACGAAATGGCTGTAGCGAGATACTGCGATTTGCCCTCTAAGTTAGGGCATAGCATTCCAGTTCCAA
CGCGTGATCTAGAGAAGCCATTCATGGTCGGAGAGGATAGTGTGTTAATAACCGAAAATATGCACATGAA
GCTATACATGGAGGGAACCGTGAATGATCACCATTTCAAATGCACTAGCGAGGGCGAAGGAAAGCCTTAT
GAAGGTACACAAACTATGAAAATAAAGGTCGTTGAAGGGGGGCCACTACCATTCGCTTTCGACATATTGG
CGACCTCCTTTATGTATGGAAGTAAGACTTTTATCAACCATACTCAGGGGATTCCTGATTTTTTTAAACA
ATCTTTTCCAGAAGGCTTCACCTGGGAGCGTATAACGACCTATGAAGATGGAGGCGTATTAACGGCGACA
CAGGACACGTCACTACAAAATGGCTGCTTGATATATAATGTTAAAATCAACGGAGTCAATTTCCCCTCAA
ATGGCCCGGTGATGCAGAAGAAAACATTGGGGTGGGAAGCGTCCACTGAAATGTTATACCCGGCTGACTC
TGGTTTGCGTGGCCACGCACAGATGGCGCTAAAGCTAGTAGGAGGTGGTTATCTGCACTGCTCACTAAAA
ACTACCTATAGATCAAAGAAACCTGCGAAGAACCTTAAAATGCCAGGATTCTATTTTGTAGACAGACGTC
TAGAGCGTATTAAGGAGGCTGATAAGGAGACTTACGTTGAACAACACGAAATGGCTGTAGCGAGATACTG
CGATTTGCCCTCTAAGTTAGGGCATAGCCCTAGGTGAGGCGCGCCACTTCTAAATAAGCGAATTTCTTAT
GATTTATGATTTTTATTATTAAATAAGTTATAAAAAAAATAAGTGTATACAAATTTTAAAGTGACTCTTA
GGTTTTAAAACGAAAATTCTTATTCTTGAGTAACTCTTTCCTGTAGGTCAGGTTGCTTTCTCAGGTATAG
TATGAGGTCGCTCTTATTGACCACACCTCTACCGGCAGATCCGCTAGGGATAACAGGGTAATATCTGCAG
GTCGACAACCCTTAATATAACTTCGTATAATGTATGCTATACGAAGTTATTAGGTCTAGAGATCTGTTTA
GCTTGCCTCGTCCCCGCCGGGTCACCCGGCCAGCGACATGGAGGCCCAGAATACCCTCCTTGACAGTCTT
GACGTGCGCAGCTCAGGGGCATGATGTGACTGTCGCCCGTACATTTAGCCCATACATCCCCATGTATAAT
CATTTGCATCCATACATTTTGATGGCCGCACGGCGCGAAGCAAAAATTACGGCTCCTCGCTGCAGACCTG
CGAGCAGGGAAACGCTCCCCTCACAGACGCGTTGAATTGTCCCCACGCCGCGCCCCTGTAGAGAAATATA
AAAGGTTAGGATTTGCCACTGAGGTTCTTCTTTCATATACTTCCTTTTAAAATCTTGCTAGGATACAGTT
CTCACATCACATCCGAACATAAACAACCATGGGTAAAAAGCCTGAACTCACCGCGACGTCTGTCGAGAAG
TTTCTGATCGAAAAGTTCGACAGCGTCTCCGACCTGATGCAGCTCTCGGAGGGCGAAGAATCTCGTGCTT
TCAGCTTCGATGTAGGAGGGCGTGGATATGTCCTGCGGGTAAATAGCTGCGCCGATGGTTTCTACAAAGA
TCGTTATGTTTATCGGCACTTTGCATCGGCCGCGCTCCCGATTCCGGAAGTGCTTGACATTGGGGAATTC
AGCGAGAGCCTGACCTATTGCATCTCCCGCCGTGCACAGGGTGTCACGTTGCAAGACCTGCCTGAAACCG
AACTGCCCGCTGTTCTGCAGCCGGTCGCGGAGGCAATGGATGCGATCGCTGCGGCCGATCTTAGCCAGAC
GAGCGGGTTCGGCCCATTCGGACCGCAAGGAATCGGTCAATACACTACATGGCGTGATTTCATATGCGCG
ATTGCTGATCCCCATGTGTATCACTGGCAAACTGTGATGGACGACACCGTCAGTGCGTCCGTCGCGCAGG
CTCTCGATGAGCTGATGCTTTGGGCCGAGGACTGCCCCGAAGTCCGGCACCTCGTGCACGCGGATTTCGG
CTCCAACAATGTCCTGACGGACAATGGCCGCATAACAGCGGTCATTGACTGGAGCGAGGCGATGTTCGGG
GATTCCCAATACGAGGTCGCCAACATCTTCTTCTGGAGGCCGTGGTTGGCTTGTATGGAGCAGCAGACGC
GCTACTTCGAGCGGAGGCATCCGGAGCTTGCAGGATCGCCACGGCTCCGGGCGTATATGCTCCGCATTGG
TCTTGACCAACTCTATCAGAGCTTGGTTGACGGCAATTTCGATGATGCAGCTTGGGCGCAGGGTCGATGC
GACGCAATCGTCCGATCCGGAGCCGGGACTGTCGGGCGTACACAAATCGCCCGCAGAAGCGCGGCCGTCT
GGACCGATGGCTGTGTAGAAGTACTCGCCGATAGTGGAAACCGACGCCCCAGCACTCGTCCGAGGGCAAA
GGAATAATCAGTACTGACAATAAAAAGATTCTTGTTTTCAAGAACTTGTCATTTGTATAGTTTTTTTATA
TTGTAGTTGTTCTATTTTAATCAAATGTTAGCGTGATTTATATTTTTTTTCGCCTCGACATCATCTGCCC
AGATGCGAAGTTAAGTGCGCAGAAAGTAATATCATGCGTCAATCGTATGTGAATGCTGGTCGCTATACTG
CTGTCGATTCGATACTAACGCCGCCATCCAGTGTCGAAAACGAGCTCTCGAGAACCCTTAATATAACTTC
GTATAATGTATGCTATACGAAGTTATTAGGTGATATCAGATCCACTAGTGGCCTATGCGGCCGCGGCAGA
TTAAAATATGCTTAGTTGTAGAACACAGAAAAAATGAGAAGGTTGATATACTTTTACTCATATTAATCCT
GATTTAGTGGCGGTGATCCTTTTTAGATTCGTTTAATTCATAAACAAGGTACATCATATAGCAATAACAA
ATATGTAAACTATGTAGAAAGACTTATCAAGTTTAGCCATTTTGGTCCTCATTCATGGGCATTTTATACT
AACTTCATTTTTGCCGAAATAAGAAAGGATGTAATCTTAACCTAAAATATGTAAGCAATTAAGGGCGCAC
GTAGTCACTTGCGAACAAATAGGAAAAGAAAGAAACAAGCACGGATACTGAATGACTGAGTGTATTACTA
CACGATTTATCTCAACGAATTTAAGTGTGGAGGACGATCGGCTGCACGTAGGAGTCAACGTTTTTTTACT
GTGTTCATCACAAAACCATTAAGCTGAGTCATCCATATTGCAAACAATAAGGTAGCACCGCTTCCATCAA
AACACTAGAACATACCGATGTTTTCACGGATTTATTGGAAACAAATAGCAGATGAGGGCGTTTTTACTTG
TAATGAAGGCGAATGAGAAGGCAAGGCTTACAGGCTTGTTGTTTATGCCAAGCATCAATACTCGCTATGG
AGGAGCGCCATCAGCGATAACAACAAAGTTTGCAAGTGCTTGCTTGGATATAAAAGGCTTGACGCTTAAG
ATAAATAGGGCCATACTTGCTTGCTTTTACTATTTTTGTTCCTCATAAGCCTGATTGACTACGCTATTAT
AAACCCCTACATTATCCTATAATCAACTTCACTTGTGTAACGTTGAATGAGTTCAACTGAGTAATACTCG
GTCGGAAATATACGCTCCATCTGGCAGGAAACATAGGCTGCATTTATATCTTGCACAATTATGCCCTTCG
TAGGTGTATGTTTTCATGTTTTCCATTATGTCAATGTAGATGTATCTTTGGACAGGCAACTTTTGGCCGC
GGATCTGCCGGTCTCCCTATAGTGAGTCGTATTAATTTCGATAAGCCAGGTTAACCTGCATTAATGAATC
GGCCAACGCGCGGGGAGAGGCGGTTTGCGTATTGGGCGCTCTTCCGCTTCCTCGCTCACTGACTCGCTGC
GCTCGGTCGTTCGGCTGCGGCGAGCGGTATCAGCTCACTCAAAGGCGGTAATACGGTTATCCACAGAATC
AGGGGATAACGCAGGAAAGAACATGTGAGCAAAAGGCCAGCAAAAGGCCAGGAACCGTAAAAAGGCCGCG
TTGCTGGCGTTTTTCCATAGGCTCCGCCCCCCTGACGAGCATCACAAAAATCGACGCTCAAGTCAGAGGT
GGCGAAACCCGACAGGACTATAAAGATACCAGGCGTTTCCCCCTGGAAGCTCCCTCGTGCGCTCTCCTGT
TCCGACCCTGCCGCTTACCGGATACCTGTCCGCCTTTCTCCCTTCGGGAAGCGTGGCGCTTTCTCATAGC
TCACGCTGTAGGTATCTCAGTTCGGTGTAGGTCGTTCGCTCCAAGCTGGGCTGTGTGCACGAACCCCCCG
TTCAGCCCGACCGCTGCGCCTTATCCGGTAACTATCGTCTTGAGTCCAACCCGGTAAGACACGACTTATC
GCCACTGGCAGCAGCCACTGGTAACAGGATTAGCAGAGCGAGGTATGTAGGCGGTGCTACAGAGTTCTTG
AAGTGGTGGCCTAACTACGGCTACACTAGAAGAACAGTATTTGGTATCTGCGCTCTGCTGAAGCCAGTTA
CCTTCGGAAAAAGAGTTGGTAGCTCTTGATCCGGCAAACAAACCACCGCTGGTAGCGGTGGTTTTTTTGT
TTGCAAGCAGCAGATTACGCGCAGAAAAAAAGGATCTCAAGAAGATCCTTTGATCTTTTCTACGGGGTCT
GACGCTCAGTGGAACGAAAACTCACGTTAAGGGATTTTGGTCATGAGATTATCAAAAAGGATCTTCACCT
AGATCCTTTTAAATTAAAAATGAAGTTTTAAATCAATCTAAAGTATATATGAGTAAACTTGGTCTGACAG
TTACCAATGCTTAATCAGTGAGGCACCTATCTCAGCGATCTGTCTATTTCGTTCATCCATAGTTGCCTGA
CTCCCCGTCGTGTAGATAACTACGATACGGGAGGGCTTACCATCTGGCCCCAGTGCTGCAATGATACCGC
GAGACCCACGCTCACCGGCTCCAGATTTATCAGCAATAAACCAGCCAGCCGGAAGGGCCGAGCGCAGAAG
TGGTCCTGCAACTTTATCCGCCTCCATCCAGTCTATTAATTGTTGCCGGGAAGCTAGAGTAAGTAGTTCG
CCAGTTAATAGTTTGCGCAACGTTGTTGCCATTGCTACAGGCATCGTGGTGTCACGCTCGTCGTTTGGTA
TGGCTTCATTCAGCTCCGGTTCCCAACGATCAAGGCGAGTTACATGATCCCCCATGTTGTGCAAAAAAGC
GGTTAGCTCCTTCGGTCCTCCGATCGTTGTCAGAAGTAAGTTGGCCGCAGTGTTATCACTCATGGTTATG
GCAGCACTGCATAATTCTCTTACTGTCATGCCATCCGTAAGATGCTTTTCTGTGACTGGTGAGTACTCAA
CCAAGTCATTCTGAGAATAGTGTATGCGGCGACCGAGTTGCTCTTGCCCGGCGTCAATACGGGATAATAC
CGCGCCACATAGCAGAACTTTAAAAGTGCTCATCATTGGAAAACGTTCTTCGGGGCGAAAACTCTCAAGG
ATCTTACCGCTGTTGAGATCCAGTTCGATGTAACCCACTCGTGCACCCAACTGATCTTCAGCATCTTTTA
CTTTCACCAGCGTTTCTGGGTGAGCAAAAACAGGAAGGCAAAATGCCGCAAAAAAGGGAATAAGGGCGAC
ACGGAAATGTTGAATACTCATACTCTTCCTTTTTCAATATTATTGAAGCATTTATCAGGGTTATTGTCTC
ATGAGCGGATACATATTTGAATGTATTTAGAAAAATAAACAAATAGGGGTTCCGCGCACATTTCCCCGAA
AAGTGCCACCTGACGTCTAAGAAACCATTATTATCATGACATTAACCTATAAAAATAGGCGTATCACGAG
GCCCTTTCGTCTCGCGCGTTTCGGTGATGACGGTGAAAACCTCTGACACATGCAGCTCCCGGAGACGGTC
ACAGCTTGTCTGTAAGCGGATGCCGGGAGCAGACAAGCCCGTCAGGGCGCGTCAGCGGGTGTTGGCGGGT
GTCGGGGCTGGCTTAACTATGCGGCATCAGAGCAGATTGTACTGAGAGTGCACCATATGGACATATTGTC
GTTAGAACGCGGCTACAATTAATACATAACCTTATGTATCATACACATACGATTTAGGTGACACTATA
